>Addgene plasmid #79120 | pHR_PGK | depositor full sequence | sequence record 148087 | pHR_PGK sequence 8960 bps
CGATACCGTCGACCAAGGCAGCTGTAGATCTTAGCCACTTTTTAAAAGAAAAGGGGGGACTGGAAGGGCT
AATTCACTCCCAACGAAGACAAGATCTGCTTTTTGCTTGTACTGGGTCTCTCTGGTTAGACCAGATCTGA
GCCTGGGAGCTCTCTGGCTAACTAGGGAACCCACTGCTTAAGCCTCAATAAAGCTTGCCTTGAGTGCTTC
AAGTAGTGTGTGCCCGTCTGTTGTGTGACTCTGGTAACTAGAGATCCCTCAGACCCTTTTAGTCAGTGTG
GAAAATCTCTAGCAGCATCTAGAATTAATTCCGTGTATTCTATAGTGTCACCTAAATCGTATGTGTATGA
TACATAAGGTTATGTATTAATTGTAGCCGCGTTCTAACGACAATATGTACAAGCCTAATTGTGTAGCATC
TGGCTTACTGAAGCAGACCCTATCATCTCTCTCGTAAACTGCCGTCAGAGTCGGTTTGGTTGGACGAACC
TTCTGAGTTTCTGGTAACGCCGTCCCGCACCCGGAAATGGTCAGCGAACCAATCAGCAGGGTCATCGCTA
GCCAGATCCTCTACGCCGGACGCATCGTGGCCGGCATCACCGGCGCCACAGGTGCGGTTGCTGGCGCCTA
TATCGCCGACATCACCGATGGGGAAGATCGGGCTCGCCACTTCGGGCTCATGAGCGCTTGTTTCGGCGTG
GGTATGGTGGCAGGCCCCGTGGCCGGGGGACTGTTGGGCGCCATCTCCTTGCATGCACCATTCCTTGCGG
CGGCGGTGCTCAACGGCCTCAACCTACTACTGGGCTGCTTCCTAATGCAGGAGTCGCATAAGGGAGAGCG
TCGAATGGTGCACTCTCAGTACAATCTAGCTCTGATGCCGCATAGTTAAGCCAGCCCCGACACCCGCCAA
CACCCGCTGACGCGCCCTGACGGGCTTGTCTGCTCCCGGCATCCGCTTACAGACAAGCTGTGACCGTCTC
CGGGAGCTGCATGTGTCAGAGGTTTTCACCGTCATCACCGAAACGCGCGAGACGAAAGGGCCTCGTGATA
CGCCTATTTTTATAGGTTAATGTCATGATAATAATGGTTTCTTAGACGTCAGGTGGCACTTTTCGGGGAA
ATGTGCGCGGAACCCCTATTTGTTTATTTTTCTAAATACATTCAAATATGTATCCGCTCATGAGACAATA
ACCCTGATAAATGCTTCAATAATATTGAAAAAGGAAGAGTATGAGTATTCAACATTTCCGTGTCGCCCTT
ATTCCCTTTTTTGCGGCATTTTGCCTTCCTGTTTTTGCTCACCCAGAAACGCTGGTGAAAGTAAAAGATG
CTGAAGATCAGTTGGGTGCACGAGTGGGTTACATCGAACTGGATCTCAACAGCGGTAAGATCCTTGAGAG
TTTTCGCCCCGAAGAACGTTTTCCAATGATGAGCACTTTTAAAGTTCTGCTATGTGGCGCGGTATTATCC
CGTATTGACGCCGGGCAAGAGCAACTCGGTCGCCGCATACACTATTCTCAGAATGACTTGGTTGAGTACT
CACCAGTCACAGAAAAGCATCTTACGGATGGCATGACAGTAAGAGAATTATGCAGTGCTGCCATAACCAT
GAGTGATAACACTGCGGCCAACTTACTTCTGACAACGATCGGAGGACCGAAGGAGCTAACCGCTTTTTTG
CACAACATGGGGGATCATGTAACTCGCCTTGATCGTTGGGAACCGGAGCTGAATGAAGCCATACCAAACG
ACGAGCGTGACACCACGATGCCTGTAGCAATGGCAACAACGTTGCGCAAACTATTAACTGGCGAACTACT
TACTCTAGCTTCCCGGCAACAATTAATAGACTGGATGGAGGCGGATAAAGTTGCAGGACCACTTCTGCGC
TCGGCCCTTCCGGCTGGCTGGTTTATTGCTGATAAATCTGGAGCCGGTGAGCGTGGGTCTCGCGGTATCA
TTGCAGCACTGGGGCCAGATGGTAAGCCCTCCCGTATCGTAGTTATCTACACGACGGGGAGTCAGGCAAC
TATGGATGAACGAAATAGACAGATCGCTGAGATAGGTGCCTCACTGATTAAGCATTGGTAACTGTCAGAC
CAAGTTTACTCATATATACTTTAGATTGATTTAAAACTTCATTTTTAATTTAAAAGGATCTAGGTGAAGA
TCCTTTTTGATAATCTCATGACCAAAATCCCTTAACGTGAGTTTTCGTTCCACTGAGCGTCAGACCCCGT
AGAAAAGATCAAAGGATCTTCTTGAGATCCTTTTTTTCTGCGCGTAATCTGCTGCTTGCAAACAAAAAAA
CCACCGCTACCAGCGGTGGTTTGTTTGCCGGATCAAGAGCTACCAACTCTTTTTCCGAAGGTAACTGGCT
TCAGCAGAGCGCAGATACCAAATACTGTCCTTCTAGTGTAGCCGTAGTTAGGCCACCACTTCAAGAACTC
TGTAGCACCGCCTACATACCTCGCTCTGCTAATCCTGTTACCAGTGGCTGCTGCCAGTGGCGATAAGTCG
TGTCTTACCGGGTTGGACTCAAGACGATAGTTACCGGATAAGGCGCAGCGGTCGGGCTGAACGGGGGGTT
CGTGCACACAGCCCAGCTTGGAGCGAACGACCTACACCGAACTGAGATACCTACAGCGTGAGCTATGAGA
AAGCGCCACGCTTCCCGAAGGGAGAAAGGCGGACAGGTATCCGGTAAGCGGCAGGGTCGGAACAGGAGAG
CGCACGAGGGAGCTTCCAGGGGGAAACGCCTGGTATCTTTATAGTCCTGTCGGGTTTCGCCACCTCTGAC
TTGAGCGTCGATTTTTGTGATGCTCGTCAGGGGGGCGGAGCCTATGGAAAAACGCCAGCAACGCGGCCTT
TTTACGGTTCCTGGCCTTTTGCTGGCCTTTTGCTCACATGTTCTTTCCTGCGTTATCCCCTGATTCTGTG
GATAACCGTATTACCGCCTTTGAGTGAGCTGATACCGCTCGCCGCAGCCGAACGACCGAGCGCAGCGAGT
CAGTGAGCGAGGAAGCGGAAGAGCGCCCAATACGCAAACCGCCTCTCCCCGCGCGTTGGCCGATTCATTA
ATGCAGCTGTGGAATGTGTGTCAGTTAGGGTGTGGAAAGTCCCCAGGCTCCCCAGCAGGCAGAAGTATGC
AAAGCATGCATCTCAATTAGTCAGCAACCAGGTGTGGAAAGTCCCCAGGCTCCCCAGCAGGCAGAAGTAT
GCAAAGCATGCATCTCAATTAGTCAGCAACCATAGTCCCGCCCCTAACTCCGCCCATCCCGCCCCTAACT
CCGCCCAGTTCCGCCCATTCTCCGCCCCATGGCTGACTAATTTTTTTTATTTATGCAGAGGCCGAGGCCG
CCTCGGCCTCTGAGCTATTCCAGAAGTAGTGAGGAGGCTTTTTTGGAGGCCTAGGCTTTTGCAAAAAGCT
TGGACACAAGACAGGCTTGCGAGATATGTTTGAGAATACCACTTTATCCCGCGTCAGGGAGAGGCAGTGC
GTAAAAAGACGCGGACTCATGTGAAATACTGGTTTTTAGTGCGCCAGATCTCTATAATCTCGCGCAACCT
ATTTTCCCCTCGAACACTTTTTAAGCCGTAGATAAACAGGCTGGGACACTTCACATGAGCGAAAAATACA
TCGTCACCTGGGACATGTTGCAGATCCATGCACGTAAACTCGCAAGCCGACTGATGCCTTCTGAACAATG
GAAAGGCATTATTGCCGTAAGCCGTGGCGGTCTGTACCGGGTGCGTTACTGGCGCGTGAACTGGGTATTC
GTCATGTCGATACCGTTTGTATTTCCAGCTACGATCACGACAACCAGCGCGAGCTTAAAGTGCTGAAACG
CGCAGAAGGCGATGGCGAAGGCTTCATCGTTATTGATGACCTGGTGGATACCGGTGGTACTGCGGTTGCG
ATTCGTGAAATGTATCCAAAAGCGCACTTTGTCACCATCTTCGCAAAACCGGCTGGTCGTCCGCTGGTTG
ATGACTATGTTGTTGATATCCCGCAAGATACCTGGATTGAACAGCCGTGGGATATGGGCGTCGTATTCGT
CCCGCCAATCTCCGGTCGCTAATCTTTTCAACGCCTGGCACTGCCGGGCGTTGTTCTTTTTAACTTCAGG
CGGGTTACAATAGTTTCCAGTAAGTATTCTGGAGGCTGCATCCATGACACAGGCAAACCTGAGCGAAACC
CTGTTCAAACCCCGCTTTAAACATCCTGAAACCTCGACGCTAGTCCGCCGCTTTAATCACGGCGCACAAC
CGCCTGTGCAGTCGGCCCTTGATGGTAAAACCATCCCTCACTGGTATCGCATGATTAACCGTCTGATGTG
GATCTGGCGCGGCATTGACCCACGCGAAATCCTCGACGTCCAGGCACGTATTGTGATGAGCGATGCCGAA
CGTACCGACGATGATTTATACGATACGGTGATTGGCTACCGTGGCGGCAACTGGATTTATGAGTGGGCCC
CGGATCTTTGTGAAGGAACCTTACTTCTGTGGTGTGACATAATTGGACAAACTACCTACAGAGATTTAAA
GCTCTAAGGTAAATATAAAATTTTTAAGTGTATAATGTGTTAAACTACTGATTCTAATTGTTTGTGTATT
TTAGATTCCAACCTATGGAACTGATGAATGGGAGCAGTGGTGGAATGCCTTTAATGAGGAAAACCTGTTT
TGCTCAGAAGAAATGCCATCTAGTGATGATGAGGCTACTGCTGACTCTCAACATTCTACTCCTCCAAAAA
AGAAGAGAAAGGTAGAAGACCCCAAGGACTTTCCTTCAGAATTGCTAAGTTTTTTGAGTCATGCTGTGTT
TAGTAATAGAACTCTTGCTTGCTTTGCTATTTACACCACAAAGGAAAAAGCTGCACTGCTATACAAGAAA
ATTATGGAAAAATATTCTGTAACCTTTATAAGTAGGCATAACAGTTATAATCATAACATACTGTTTTTTC
TTACTCCACACAGGCATAGAGTGTCTGCTATTAATAACTATGCTCAAAAATTGTGTACCTTTAGCTTTTT
AATTTGTAAAGGGGTTAATAAGGAATATTTGATGTATAGTGCCTTGACTAGAGATCATAATCAGCCATAC
CACATTTGTAGAGGTTTTACTTGCTTTAAAAAACCTCCCACACCTCCCCCTGAACCTGAAACATAAAATG
AATGCAATTGTTGTTGTTAACTTGTTTATTGCAGCTTATAATGGTTACAAATAAAGCAATAGCATCACAA
ATTTCACAAATAAAGCATTTTTTTCACTGCATTCTAGTTGTGGTTTGTCCAAACTCATCAATGTATCTTA
TCATGTCTGGATCAACTGGATAACTCAAGCTAACCAAAATCATCCCAAACTTCCCACCCCATACCCTATT
ACCACTGCCAATTACCTAGTGGTTTCATTTACTCTAAACCTGTGATTCCTCTGAATTATTTTCATTTTAA
AGAAATTGTATTTGTTAAATATGTACTACAAACTTAGTAGTTGGAAGGGCTAATTCACTCCCAAAGAAGA
CAAGATATCCTTGATCTGTGGATCTACCACACACAAGGCTACTTCCCTGATTAGCAGAACTACACACCAG
GGCCAGGGGTCAGATATCCACTGACCTTTGGATGGTGCTACAAGCTAGTACCAGTTGAGCCAGATAAGGT
AGAAGAGGCCAATAAAGGAGAGAACACCAGCTTGTTACACCCTGTGAGCCTGCATGGGATGGATGACCCG
GAGAGAGAAGTGTTAGAGTGGAGGTTTGACAGCCGCCTAGCATTTCATCACGTGGCCCGAGAGCTGCATC
CGGAGTACTTCAAGAACTGCTGATATCGAGCTTGCTACAAGGGACTTTCCGCTGGGGACTTTCCAGGGAG
GCGTGGCCTGGGCGGGACTGGGGAGTGGCGAGCCCTCAGATCCTGCATATAAGCAGCTGCTTTTTGCCTG
TACTGGGTCTCTCTGGTTAGACCAGATCTGAGCCTGGGAGCTCTCTGGCTAACTAGGGAACCCACTGCTT
AAGCCTCAATAAAGCTTGCCTTGAGTGCTTCAAGTAGTGTGTGCCCGTCTGTTGTGTGACTCTGGTAACT
AGAGATCCCTCAGACCCTTTTAGTCAGTGTGGAAAATCTCTAGCAGTGGCGCCCGAACAGGGACTTGAAA
GCGAAAGGGAAACCAGAGGAGCTCTCTCGACGCAGGACTCGGCTTGCTGAAGCGCGCACGGCAAGAGGCG
AGGGGCGGCGACTGGTGAGTACGCCAAAAATTTTGACTAGCGGAGGCTAGAAGGAGAGAGATGGGTGCGA
GAGCGTCAGTATTAAGCGGGGGAGAATTAGATCGCGATGGGAAAAAATTCGGTTAAGGCCAGGGGGAAAG
AAAAAATATAAATTAAAACATATAGTATGGGCAAGCAGGGAGCTAGAACGATTCGCAGTTAATCCTGGCC
TGTTAGAAACATCAGAAGGCTGTAGACAAATACTGGGACAGCTACAACCATCCCTTCAGACAGGATCAGA
AGAACTTAGATCATTATATAATACAGTAGCAACCCTCTATTGTGTGCATCAAAGGATAGAGATAAAAGAC
ACCAAGGAAGCTTTAGACAAGATAGAGGAAGAGCAAAACAAAAGTAAGACCACCGCACAGCAAGCGGCCG
GTGATCTTCAGACCTGGACGATATATATGAGGGACAATTGGAGAAGTGAATTATATAAATATAAAGTAGT
AAAAATTGAACCATTAGGAGTAGCACCCACCAAGGCAAAGAGAAGAGTGGTGCAGAGAGAAAAAAGAGCA
GTGGGAATAGGAGCTTTGTTCCTTGGGTTCTTGGGAGCAGCAGGAAGCACTATGGGCGCAGCGTCAATGA
CGCTGACGGTACAGGCCAGACAATTATTGTCTGGTATAGTGCAGCAGCAGAACAATTTGCTGAGGGCTAT
TGAGGCGCAACAGCATCTGTTGCAACTCACAGTCTGGGGCATCAAGCAGCTCCAGGCAAGAATCCTGGCT
GTGGAAAGATACCTAAAGGATCAACAGCTCCTGGGGATTTGGGGTTGCTCTGGAAAACTCATTTGCACCA
CTGCTGTGCCTTGGAATGCTAGTTGGAGTAATAAATCTCTGGAACAGATTTGGAATCACACGACCTGGAT
GGAGTGGGACAGAGAAATTAACAATTACACAAGCTTAATACACTCCTTAATTGAAGAATCGCAAAACCAG
CAAGAAAAGAATGAACAAGAATTATTGGAATTAGATAAATGGGCAAGTTTGTGGAATTGGTTTAACATAA
CAAATTGGCTGTGGTATATAAAATTATTCATAATGATAGTAGGAGGCTTGGTAGGTTTAAGAATAGTTTT
TGCTGTACTTTCTATAGTGAATAGAGTTAGGCAGGGATATTCACCATTATCGTTTCAGACCCACCTCCCA
ACCCCGAGGGGACCCGACAGGCCCGAAGGAATAGAAGAAGAAGGTGGAGAGAGAGACAGAGACAGATCCA
TTCGATTAGTGAACGGATCTCGACGGTCGCCAAATGGCAGTATTCATCCACAATTTTAAAAGAAAAGGGG
GGATTGGGGGGTACAGTGCAGGGGAAAGAATAGTAGACATAATAGCAACAGACATACAAACTAAAGAATT
ACAAAAACAAATTACAAAAATTCAAAATTTTCGGGTTTATTACAGGGACAGCAGAGATCCAGTTTGGATC
GATAAGCTTGATATCGAATTGGGTAGGGGAGGCGCTTTTCCCAAGGCAGTCTGGAGCATGCGCTTTAGCA
GCCCCGCTGGGCACTTGGCGCTACACAAGTGGCCTCTGGCCTCGCACACATTCCACATCCACCGGTAGGC
GCCAACCGGCTCCGTTCTTTGGTGGCCCCTTCGCGCCACCTTCTACTCCTCCCCTAGTCAGGAAGTTCCC
CCCCGCCCCGCAGCTCGCGTCGTGCAGGACGTGACAAATGGAAGTAGCACGTCTCACTAGTCTCGTGCAG
ATGGACAGCACCGCTGAGCAATGGAAGCGGGTAGGCCTTTGGGGCAGCGGCCAATAGCAGCTTTGCTCCT
TCGCTTTCTGGGCTCAGAGGCTGGGAAGGGGTGGGTCCGGGGGCGGGCTCAGGGGCGGGCTCAGGGGCGG
GGCGGGCGCCCGAAGGTCCTCCGGAGGCCCGGCATTCTGCACGCTTCAAAAGCGCACGTCTGCCGCGCTG
TTCTCCTCTTCCTCATCTCCGGGCCTTTCGAATTCTCACGCGTCAAGTGGAGCAAGGCAGGTGGACAGTG
GATCCTTGACTTGCGGCCGCAACTCCCACCTGCAACATGCGTGACTGACTGAGGCCGCGACTCTAGAGTC
GACCTGCAGGCATGCAAGCTTGATATCAAGCTTATCGATAATCAACCTCTGGATTACAAAATTTGTGAAA
GATTGACTGGTATTCTTAACTATGTTGCTCCTTTTACGCTATGTGGATACGCTGCTTTAATGCCTTTGTA
TCATGCTATTGCTTCCCGTATGGCTTTCATTTTCTCCTCCTTGTATAAATCCTGGTTGCTGTCTCTTTAT
GAGGAGTTGTGGCCCGTTGTCAGGCAACGTGGCGTGGTGTGCACTGTGTTTGCTGACGCAACCCCCACTG
GTTGGGGCATTGCCACCACCTGTCAGCTCCTTTCCGGGACTTTCGCTTTCCCCCTCCCTATTGCCACGGC
GGAACTCATCGCCGCCTGCCTTGCCCGCTGCTGGACAGGGGCTCGGCTGTTGGGCACTGACAATTCCGTG
GTGTTGTCGGGGAAATCATCGTCCTTTCCTTGGCTGCTCGCCTGTGTTGCCACCTGGATTCTGCGCGGGA
CGTCCTTCTGCTACGTCCCTTCGGCCCTCAATCCAGCGGACCTTCCTTCCCGCGGCCTGCTGCCGGCTCT
GCGGCCTCTTCCGCGTCTTCGCCTTCGCCCTCAGACGAGTCGGATCTCCCTTTGGGCCGCCTCCCCGCAT
Features (pLannotate 1.2.2; 31 found; start..end, strand, type, name):
     40..59      +  misc_feature   cPPT/CTS (fragment): central polypurine tract and central termination sequence of HIV-1
     61..294     +  LTR            3' LTR (ΔU3): self-inactivating 3' long terminal repeat (LTR) from HIV-1
    319..337     -  promoter       SP6 promoter: promoter for bacteriophage SP6 RNA polymerase
    565..844     +  CDS            TcR (fragment): tetracycline efflux protein; tet; confers resistance to tetracycline
    845..894     -  misc_feature   bom (fragment): basis of mobility region from pBR322
    996..1031    -  CDS            rop (fragment): Rop protein, which maintains plasmids at low copy number; rop
   1126..1230    +  promoter       AmpR promoter: bla
   1231..2091    +  CDS            AmpR: β-lactamase; bla; confers resistance to ampicillin, carbenicillin, and related antibiotics
   2262..2850    +  rep_origin     ori: high-copy-number ColE1/pMB1/pBR322/pUC origin of replication
   3033..3089    +  CDS            lacI (fragment): lac repressor; lacI; The lac repressor binds to the lac operator to inhibit transcription in E. coli. This inhibition can be relieved by adding lactose or isopropyl-β-D-thiogalactopyranoside (IPTG).
   3096..3425    +  promoter       SV40 promoter: SV40 enhancer and early promoter
   3625..3744    +  CDS            gpt (fragment): XGPT_ECOLI - Also known as gpp, gxu. Experimental evidence at protein level: Swiss-Prot protein existence level 1. Purine salvage pathway enzyme that catalyzes the transfer of the ribosyl-5-phosphate group from 5-phospho-alpha-D-ribose 1- diphosphate (PRPP) to the N9 position of the 6-oxopurines guanine and xanthine to form the corresponding ribonucleotides GMP (guanosine 5'- monophosphate) and XMP (xanthosine 5'-monophosphate), with the release of PPi. To a lesser extent, also acts on hypoxanthine (PubMed:9100006, PubMed:3886014). Does not ribophosphorylate adenine (PubMed:3886014). From Esch
   3744..4079    +  CDS            gpt (fragment): XGPT_ECOLI - Also known as gpp, gxu. Experimental evidence at protein level: Swiss-Prot protein existence level 1. Purine salvage pathway enzyme that catalyzes the transfer of the ribosyl-5-phosphate group from 5-phospho-alpha-D-ribose 1- diphosphate (PRPP) to the N9 position of the 6-oxopurines guanine and xanthine to form the corresponding ribonucleotides GMP (guanosine 5'- monophosphate) and XMP (xanthosine 5'-monophosphate), with the release of PPi. To a lesser extent, also acts on hypoxanthine (PubMed:9100006, PubMed:3886014). Does not ribophosphorylate adenine (PubMed:3886014). From Esch
   4174..4479    +  CDS            frsA (fragment): FRSA_ECOLI - Also known as yafA. Experimental evidence at protein level: Swiss-Prot protein existence level 1. Catalyzes the hydrolysis of esters (PubMed:15808744). Displays esterase activity toward pNP-butyrate (PubMed:15808744). May stimulate mixed-acid fermentation by acting as a fermentation/respiration switch that down-regulates respiration and up- regulates fermentation rates (PubMed:15169777). From Escherichia coli (strain K12).
   4483..4557    +  CDS            small t antigen (fragment): SV40 (simian virus 40) small t antigen
   4559..4624    +  intron         small t intron: SV40 (simian virus 40) small t antigen intron
   4754..4774    +  CDS            SV40 NLS: nuclear localization signal of SV40 (simian virus 40) large T antigen
   5093..5176    +  CDS            large T antigen (fragment): large T antigen from SV40 (simian virus 40)
   5199..5333    +  polyA_signal   SV40 poly(A) signal: SV40 polyadenylation signal
   5501..5830    +  CDS            nef (fragment): NEF_HV1BR - Experimental evidence at protein level: Swiss-Prot protein existence level 1. Extracellular Nef protein targets CD4(+) T-lymphocytes for apoptosis by interacting with CXCR4 surface receptors (PubMed:14990729). From Human immunodeficiency virus type 1 group M subtype B (isolate BRU/LAI) (HIV-1).
   5878..6135    +  LTR            5' LTR (truncated): truncated 5' long terminal repeat (LTR) from HIV-1
   6182..6307    +  misc_feature   HIV-1 Ψ: packaging signal of human immunodeficiency virus type 1
   6291..6629    +  CDS            HIV-1 gag (fragment): gag protein from human immunodeficiency virus 1; gag
   6799..7032    +  misc_feature   RRE: The Rev response element (RRE) of HIV-1 allows for Rev-dependent mRNA export from the nucleus to the cytoplasm.
   7409..7509    +  CDS            Rev (fragment): human immunodeficiency virus 1 (HIV-1) Rev protein; rev; enhances nuclear export of unspliced and incompletely spliced viral mRNAs
   7544..7661    +  misc_feature   cPPT/CTS: central polypurine tract and central termination sequence of HIV-1
   7698..7720    -  misc_feature   MCS (fragment): pBluescript multiple cloning site
   7721..8220    +  promoter       PGK promoter: mouse phosphoglycerate kinase 1 promoter
   8321..8351    +  misc_feature   MCS (fragment): pUC18/19 multiple cloning site
   8352..8370    +  misc_feature   MCS (fragment): pBluescript multiple cloning site
   8370..8958    +  misc_feature   WPRE: woodchuck hepatitis virus posttranscriptional regulatory element
