[The description below was written by a language model from this plasmid's Addgene catalogue record and pLannotate feature annotations shown in this document.]
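Description:
pHR_PGK is an empty lentiviral transfer vector built on the HIV-1-derived pHR backbone and intended for constitutive expression of a gene of interest in mammalian cells after viral transduction. It is maintained in E. coli as a high-copy plasmid through a ColE1/pUC-type origin and is selected with ampicillin via the β-lactamase gene. A recombination-deficient strain is recorded for propagation, as is usual for plasmids carrying repeated LTR sequences.

The viral cassette begins with an HIV-1 5' LTR (annotated as truncated), followed by the Ψ packaging signal with an adjoining gag fragment, the Rev response element for Rev-dependent nuclear export of the genomic RNA, and the central polypurine tract/termination sequence, which aids nuclear import of the reverse-transcribed genome. Downstream lies the mouse phosphoglycerate kinase 1 (PGK) promoter, then short multiple-cloning-site fragments where an insert would be placed, and a WPRE to enhance transcript stability and expression. The cassette closes with a ΔU3 self-inactivating 3' LTR, which on the circular map sits just past the WPRE across the sequence origin, so the integrated provirus lacks LTR promoter activity and expression depends on PGK. No reporter, tag or mammalian selection marker is annotated inside the viral unit.

Outside the LTRs, the backbone retains legacy sequence: an SV40 promoter with gpt fragments, SV40 small t intron and poly(A) signal, and fragments of TcR, rop, lacI and nef. These appear to be remnants rather than functional payload. The associated work concerns synthetic Notch receptor circuits and engineered T cells, suggesting its use for stable delivery of constitutively expressed components.
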