Addgene plasmid #79120: pHR_PGK
Purpose: (Empty Backbone) Lentiviral vector for constitutive expression of genes (PGK promoter)
Depositing lab: Wendell Lim. Depositing organization: University of California, San Francisco (UCSF). Publication: Engineering Customized Cell Sensing and Response Behaviors Using Synthetic Notch Receptors. Morsut L, Roybal KT, Xiong X, Gordley RM, Coyle SM, Thomson M, Lim WA. Cell. 2016 Feb 11;164(4):780-91. doi: 10.1016/j.cell.2016.01.012. Epub 2016 Jan 28. PubMed 26830878.
Backbone
  Vector backbone: pHR
  Vector type: Lentiviral
Growth in bacteria
  Bacterial resistance: Ampicillin, 100 μg/mL
  Growth temperature: 37°C
  Growth strain: NEB Stable
  Copy number: High Copy
Terms and licenses: Academic/Nonprofit Terms; Industry Terms: Not Available to Industry
Depositor comments: Precision Tumor Recognition by T Cells With Combinatorial Antigen-Sensing Circuits. Roybal KT, Rupp LJ, Morsut L, Walker WJ, McNally KA, Park JS, Lim WA. Cell. 2016 Feb 11;164(4):770-9. Epub 2016 Jan 28.
How to cite: pHR_PGK was a gift from Wendell Lim (Addgene plasmid # 79120 ; http://n2t.net/addgene:79120 ; RRID:Addgene_79120)
