>Addgene plasmid #79120 | pHR_PGK | depositor partial sequence | sequence record 148030 | PGK
GGGTAGGGGAGGCGCTTTTCCCAAGGCAGTCTGGAGCATGCGCTTTAGCAGCCCCGCTGGGCACTTGGCG
CTACACAAGTGGCCTCTGGCCTCGCACACATTCCACATCCACCGGTAGGCGCCAACCGGCTCCGTTCTTT
GGTGGCCCCTTCGCGCCACCTTCTACTCCTCCCCTAGTCAGGAAGTTCCCCCCCGCCCCGCAGCTCGCGT
CGTGCAGGACGTGACAAATGGAAGTAGCACGTCTCACTAGTCTCGTGCAGATGGACAGCACCGCTGAGCA
ATGGAAGCGGGTAGGCCTTTGGGGCAGCGGCCAATAGCAGCTTTGCTCCTTCGCTTTCTGGGCTCAGAGG
CTGGGAAGGGGTGGGTCCGGGGGCGGGCTCAGGGGCGGGCTCAGGGGCGGGGCGGGCGCCCGAAGGTCCT
CCGGAGGCCCGGCATTCTGCACGCTTCAAAAGCGCACGTCTGCCGCGCTGTTCTCCTCTTCCTCATCTCC
GGGCCTTTCG
