>Addgene plasmid #79120 | pHR_PGK | addgene partial sequence | sequence record 153990 | WPRE-R 5'-CATAGCGTAAAAGGAGCAACA-3'
AATTTTGTAATCCAGAGGTTGATTATCGATAAGCTTGATATCAAGCTTGCATGCCTGCAGGTCGACTCTA
GAGTCGCGGCCTCAGTCAGTCACGCATGTTGCAGGTGGGAGTTGCGGCCGCAAGTCAAGGATCCACTGTC
CACCTGCCTTGCTCCACTTGACGCGTGAGAATTCGAAAGGCCCGGAGATGAGGAAGAGGAGAACAGCGCG
GCAGACGTGCGCTTTTGAAGCGTGCAGAATGCCGGGCCTCCGGAGGACCTTCGGGCGCCCGCCCCGCCCC
TGAGCCCGCCCCTGAGCCCGCCCCCGGACCCACCCCTTCCCAGCCTCTGAGCCCAGAAAGCGAAGGAGCA
AAGCTGCTATTGGCCGCTGCCCCAAAGGCCTACCCGCTTCCATTGCTCAGCGGTGCTGTCCATCTGCACG
AGACTAGTGAGACGTGCTACTTCCATTTGTCACGTCCTGCACGACGCGAGCTGCGGGGCGGGGGGGAACT
TCCTGACTAGGGGAGGAGTAGAAGGTGGCGCGAAGGGGCCACCAAAGAACGGAGCCGGTTGGCGCCTACC
GGTGGATGTGGAATGTGTGCGAGGCCAGAGGCCACTTGTGTAGCGCCAAGTGCCCAGCGGGGCTGCTAAA
GCGCATGCTCCAGACTGCCTTGGGAAAAGCGCCTCCCCTACCCAATTCGATATCAAGCTTATCGATCCAA
ACTGGATCTCTGCTGTCCCTGTAATAAACCCGAAAATTTTGAATTTTTGTAATTTGTTTTTGTAATTCTT
TAGTTTGTATGTCTGTTGCTATTATGTCTACTATTCTTTCCCCTGCACTGTACCCCCCAATCCC
