>Addgene plasmid #79120 | pHR_PGK | addgene partial sequence | sequence record 153991 | pTYF-5 5'-GTAGACATAATAGCAACAGAC-3'
AAATTCAAAATTTTCGGGTTTATTACAGGGACAGCAGAGATCCAGTTTGGATCGATAAGCTTGATATCGA
ATTGGGTAGGGGAGGCGCTTTTCCCAAGGCAGTCTGGAGCATGCGCTTTAGCAGCCCCGCTGGGCACTTG
GCGCTACACAAGTGGCCTCTGGCCTCGCACACATTCCACATCCACCGGTAGGCGCCAACCGGCTCCGTTC
TTTGGTGGCCCCTTCGCGCCACCTTCTACTCCTCCCCTAGTCAGGAAGTTCCCCCCCGCCCCGCAGCTCG
CGTCGTGCAGGACGTGACAAATGGAAGTAGCACGTCTCACTAGTCTCGTGCAGATGGACAGCACCGCTGA
GCAATGGAAGCGGGTAGGCCTTTGGGGCAGCGGCCAATAGCAGCTTTGCTCCTTCGCTTTCTGGGCTCAG
AGGCTGGGAAGGGGTGGGTCCGGGGGCGGGCTCAGGGGCGGGCTCAGGGGCGGGGCGGGCGCCCGAAGGT
CCTCCGGAGGCCCGGCATTCTGCACGCTTCAAAAGCGCACGTCTGCCGCGCTGTTCTCCTCTTCCTCATC
TCCGGGCCTTTCGAATTCTCACGCGTCAAGTGGAGCAAGGCAGGTGGACAGTGGATCCTTGACTTGCGGC
CGCAACTCCCACCTGCAACATGCGTGACTGACTGAGGCCGCGACTCTAGAGTCGACCTGCAGGCATGCAA
GCTTGATATCAAGCTTATCGATAATCAACCTCTGGATTACAAAATTTGTGAAAGATTGACTGGTATTCTT
AACTATGTTGCTCCTTTTACGCTATGTGGATACGCTGCT
